Addgene plasmid #50962: pBBRBB-Ppuf843-1200-DsRed
Purpose: Expressed DsRed using the Ppuf843-1200 promoter segment, for use in R. sphaeroides
Depositing lab: Claudia Schmidt-dannert. Depositing organization: University of Minnesota. Publication: BioBrick compatible vector system for protein expression in Rhodobacter sphaeroides. Tikh IB, Held M, Schmidt-Dannert C. Appl Microbiol Biotechnol. 2014 Feb 9. 10.1007/s00253-014-5527-8 PubMed 24509770.
Backbone
  Vector backbone: pBBRBB
  Backbone size w/o insert (bp): 4300
  Total vector size (bp): 5000
  Vector type: Synthetic Biology
Growth in bacteria
  Bacterial resistance: Kanamycin, 50 μg/mL
  Growth temperature: 37°C
  Growth strain: JM109
  Copy number: Low Copy
Gene/Insert
  Gene/Insert name: DsRed
  Promoter: Ppuf843-1200
  Cloning method: Restriction Enzyme; 5′ cloning site BglII (not destroyed); 3′ cloning site NotI (not destroyed)
  Sequencing primers: 5′ CATCCTGAACTTATCTAGACC; 3′ GCAGGTCCTGAAGTTAACTAG
Terms and licenses: Academic/Nonprofit Terms; Industry Terms: Not Available to Industry
How to cite: pBBRBB-Ppuf843-1200-DsRed was a gift from Claudia Schmidt-dannert (Addgene plasmid # 50962 ; http://n2t.net/addgene:50962 ; RRID:Addgene_50962)
