[The description below was written by a language model from this plasmid's Addgene catalogue record and pLannotate feature annotations shown in this document.]
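Description:
pBBRBB-Ppuf843-1200-DsRed is a roughly 5 kb, low-copy, broad-host-range bacterial expression plasmid built on pBBRBB, a BioBrick-compatible vector designed for protein expression in Rhodobacter sphaeroides. Replication depends on the pBBR1 oriV together with its cognate Rep protein, a replicon from Bordetella bronchiseptica that functions in many Gram-negative hosts, so the plasmid can be maintained in E. coli cloning strains as well as in R. sphaeroides. Selection is by kanamycin, conferred by the Tn5-derived neo (nptII) gene. The short tnpA and ble fragments annotated on either side of it are most likely remnants of the Tn5 region that carried this marker rather than functional genes. A small fragment resembling the pBR322 basis-of-mobility region is also detected, but the record does not say whether the plasmid is mobilisable.

The payload is a DsRed reporter, which the sequence annotation identifies as DsRed-Express2, a noncytotoxic tetrameric variant. It is followed by a C-terminal polyhistidine tag and was cloned between BglII and NotI sites that remain intact for part exchange. Expression is driven by Ppuf843-1200, a defined segment of the upstream region of the R. sphaeroides puf operon. On the circular map, this segment lies immediately before the reporter and includes sequence matching pufQ and pufK, which lie upstream of the light-harvesting and reaction-centre genes in the native operon. The construct is a red-fluorescence readout of the activity of this particular puf promoter fragment, and it appears to belong to a set of promoter-segment variants for characterising and tuning expression in R. sphaeroides. The record does not describe the regulatory behaviour of this segment.
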