Features (pLannotate 1.2.2; 10 found; start..end, strand, type, name):
      6..683     +  CDS            DsRed-Express2: noncytotoxic tetrameric variant of DsRed fluorescent protein (Strack et al., 2008) mammalian codon-optimized
    698..715     +  CDS            7xHis (fragment): 6xHis affinity tag
    719..755     -  misc_feature   bom (fragment): basis of mobility region from pBR322
    833..1495    -  CDS            pBBR1 Rep: replication protein for the broad-host-range plasmid pBBR1 from Bordetella bronchiseptica
   1496..2265    -  rep_origin     pBBR1 oriV: replication origin of the broad-host-range plasmid pBBR1 from Bordetella bronchiseptica; requires the pBBR1 Rep protein for replication
   3429..3713    +  CDS            tnpA (fragment): TN5P_ECOLX - Also known as tnp. Experimental evidence at protein level: Swiss-Prot protein existence level 1. Mediates transposition of transposon Tn5 by a 'cut and paste' mechanism. First, the monomeric transposase binds the 19 bp inverted DNA repeats flanking the transposon. Then, dimerization of the DNA- bound transposase creates a synaptic DNA complex. After nicking of the first DNA strand, excision of the transposon proceeds through a series of intermediates. The transposase then mediates the insertion of the transposon at a new site by strand transfer. The activity of the wild- type tran
   3745..4536    +  CDS            neo: KKA2_KLEPN - Also known as kan, nptII. Experimental evidence at protein level: Swiss-Prot protein existence level 1. Resistance to kanamycin, neomycin, paromomycin, ribostamycin, butirosin and gentamicin B. From Klebsiella pneumoniae.
   4560..4631    +  CDS            ble (fragment): BLE_KLEPN - Experimental evidence at protein level: Swiss-Prot protein existence level 1. Binding protein with a strong affinity to the bleomycin family of antibiotics. Binds to CL990; an antimitotic-antibiotic compound. From Klebsiella pneumoniae.
   4689..4919    +  CDS            pufQ: PUFQ_RHOS4 - Protein inferred from homology: Swiss-Prot protein existence level 3. Required for bacteriochlorophyll biosynthesis. Directly involved in the assembly of both the B875 and B800-850 pigment-protein complexes. From Rhodobacter sphaeroides (strain ATCC 17023 / DSM 158 / JCM 6121 / NBRC 12203 / NCIMB 8253 / ATH 2.4.1.) (Cereibacter sphaeroides).
   4989..5048    +  CDS            pufK: PUFK_RHOS4 - Protein predicted: Swiss-Prot protein existence level 4. Involved in the transcriptional regulation of pufB. From Rhodobacter sphaeroides (strain ATCC 17023 / DSM 158 / JCM 6121 / NBRC 12203 / NCIMB 8253 / ATH 2.4.1.) (Cereibacter sphaeroides).
>Addgene plasmid #50962 | pBBRBB-Ppuf843-1200-DsRed | depositor full sequence | sequence record 76813 | pBBRBB-Ppuf843-1200-DsRed sequence 5053 bps
GATCTATGGATAGCACTGAGAACGTCATCAAGCCCTTCATGCGCTTCAAGGTGCACATGGAGGGCTCCGT
GAACGGCCACGAGTTCGAGATCGAGGGCGAGGGCGAGGGCAAGCCCTACGAGGGCACCCAGACCGCCAAG
CTGCAGGTGACCAAGGGCGGCCCCCTGCCCTTCGCCTGGGACATCCTGTCCCCCCAGTTCCAGTACGGCT
CCAAGGTGTACGTGAAGCACCCCGCCGACATCCCCGACTACAAGAAGCTGTCCTTCCCCGAGGGCTTCAA
GTGGGAGCGCGTGATGAACTTCGAGGACGGCGGCGTGGTGACCGTGACCCAGGACTCCTCCCTGCAGGAC
GGCACCTTCATCTACCACGTGAAGTTCATCGGCGTGAACTTCCCCTCCGACGGCCCCGTAATGCAGAAGA
AGACTCTGGGCTGGGAGCCCTCCACCGAGCGCCTGTACCCCCGCGACGGCGTGCTGAAGGGCGAGATCCA
CAAGGCGCTGAAGCTGAAGGGCGGCGGCCACTACCTGGTGGAGTTCAAGTCAATCTACATGGCCAAGAAG
CCCGTGAAGCTGCCCGGCTACTACTACGTGGACTCCAAGCTGGACATCACCTCCCACAACGAGGACTACA
CCGTGGTGGAGCAGTACGAGCGCGCCGAGGCCCGCCACCACCTGTTCCAGTAGGCGGCCGCCTCGAGCAT
CACCATCACCATCACTGATTCTCCTTACGCATCTGTGCGGTATTTCACACCGCATGTACTAGTTAACTTC
AGGACCTGCAGTCTAGTATAGTCTGGAACAGCGCACTTACGGGTTGCTGCGCAACCCAAGTGCTACCGGC
GCGGCAGCGTGACCCGTGTCGGCGGCTCCAACGGCTCGCCATCGTCCAGAAAACACGGCTCATCGGGCAT
CGGCAGGCGCTGCTGCCCGCGCCGTTCCCATTCCTCCGTTTCGGTCAAGGCTGGCAGGTCTGGTTCCATG
CCCGGAATGCCGGGCTGGCTGGGCGGCTCCTCGCCGGGGCCGGTCGGTAGTTGCTGCTCGCCCGGATACA
GGGTCGGGATGCGGCGCAGGTCGCCATGCCCCAACAGCGATTCGTCCTGGTCGTCGTGATCAACCACCAC
GGCGGCACTGAACACCGACAGGCGCAACTGGTCGCGGGGCTGGCCCCACGCCACGCGGTCATTGACCACG
TAGGCCGACACGGTGCCGGGGCCGTTGAGCTTCACGACGGAGATCCAGCGCTCGGCCACCAAGTCCTTGA
CTGCGTATTGGACCGTCCGCAAAGAACGTCCGATGAGCTTGGAAAGTGTCTTCTGGCTGACCACCACGGC
GTTCTGGTGGCCCATCTGCGCCACGAGGTGATGCAGCAGCATTGCCGCCGTGGGTTTCCTCGCAATAAGC
CCGGCCCACGCCTCATGCGCTTTGCGTTCCGTTTGCACCCAGTGACCGGGCTTGTTCTTGGCTTGAATGC
CGATTTCTCTGGACTGCGTGGCCATGCTTATCTCCATGCGGTAGGGTGCCGCACGGTTGCGGCACCATGC
GCAATCAGCTGCAACTTTTCGGCAGCGCGACAACAATTATGCGTTGCGTAAAAGTGGCAGTCAATTACAG
ATTTTCTTTAACCTACGCAATGAGCTATTGCGGGGGGTGCCGCAATGAGCTGTTGCGTACCCCCCTTTTT
TAAGTTGTTGATTTTTAAGTCTTTCGCATTTCGCCCTATATCTAGTTCTTTGGTGCCCAAAGAAGGGCAC
CCCTGCGGGGTTCCCCCACGCCTTCGGCGCGGCTCCCCCTCCGGCAAAAAGTGGCCCCTCCGGGGCTTGT
TGATCGACTGCGCGGCCTTCGGCCTTGCCCAAGGTGGCGCTGCCCCCTTGGAACCCCCGCACTCGCCGCC
GTGAGGCTCGGGGGGCAGGCGGGCGGGCTTCGCCTTCGACTGCCCCCACTCGCATAGGCTTGGGTCGTTC
CAGGCGCGTCAAGGCCAAGCCGCTGCGCGGTCGCTGCGCGAGCCTTGACCCGCCTTCCACTTGGTGTCCA
ACCGGCAAGCGAAGCGCGCAGGCCGCAGGCCGGAGGCTTTTCCCCAGAGAAAATTAAAAAAATTGATGGG
GCAAGGCCGCAGGCCGCGCAGTTGGAGCCGGTGGGTATGTGGTCGAAGGCTGGGTAGCCGGTGGGCAATC
CCTGTGGTCAAGCTCGTGGGCAGGCGCAGCCTGTCCATCAGCTTGTCCAGCAGGGTTGTCCACGGGCCGA
GCGAAGCGAGCCAGCCGGTGGCCGCTCGCGGCCATCGTCCACATATCCACGGGCTGGCAAGGGAGCGCAG
CGACCGCGCAGGGCGAAGCCCGGAGAGCAAGCCCGTAGGGCGCCGCAGCCGCCGTAGGCGGTCACGACTT
TGCGAAGCAAAGTCTAGTGAGTATACTCAAGCATTGAGTGGCCCGCCGGAGGCACCGCCTTGCGCTGCCC
CCGTCGAGCCGGTTGGACACCAAAAGGGAGGGGCAGGCATGGCGGCATACGCGATCATGCGATGCAAGAA
GCTGGCGAAAATGGGCAACGTGGCGGCCAGTCTCAAGCACGCCTACCGCGAGCGCGAGACGCCCAACGCT
GACGCCAGCAGGACGCCAGAGAACGAGCACTGGGCGGCCAGCAGCACCGATGAAGCGATGGGCCGACTGC
GCGAGTTGCTGCCAGAGAAGCGGCGCAAGGACGCTGTGTTGGCGGTCGAGTACGTCATGACGGCCAGCCC
GGAATGGTGGAAGTCGGCCAGCCAAGAACAGCAGGCGGCGTTCTTCGAGAAGGCGCACAAGTGGCTGGCG
GACAAGTACGGGGCGGATCGCATCGTGACGGCCAGCATCCACCGTGACGAAACCAGCCCGCACATGACCG
CGTTCGTGGTGCCGCTGACGCAGGACGGCAGGCTGTCGGCCAAGGAGTTCATCGGCAACAAAGCGCAGAT
GACCCGCGACCAGACCACGTTTGCGGCTGCTGTGGCCGATCTAGGGCTGCAACGGGGCATCGAGGGCAGC
AAGGCACGTCACACGCGCATTCAGGCGTTCTACGAGGCCCTGGAGCGGCCACCAGTGGGCCACGTCACCA
TCAGCCCGCAAGCGGTCGAGCCACGCGCCTATGCACCGCAGGGATTGGCCGAAAAGCTGGGAATCTCAAA
GCGCGTTGAGACGCCGGAAGCCGTGGCCGACCGGCTGACAAAAGCGGTTCGGCAGGGGTATGAGCCTGCC
CTACAGGCCGCCGCAGGAGCGCGTGAGATGCGCAAGAAGGCCGATCAAGCCCAAGAGACGGCCCGAGACC
TTCGGGAGCGCCTGAAGCCCGTTCTGGACGCCCTGGGGCCGTTGAATCGGGATATGCAGGCCAAGGCCGC
CGCGATCATCAAGGCCGTGGGCGAAAAGCTGCTGACGGAACAGCGGGAAGTCCAGCGCCAGAAACAGGCC
CAGCGCCAGCAGGAACGCGGGCGCGCACATTTCCCCGAAAAGTGCCACCTGGGATGAATGTCAGCTACTG
GGCTATCTGGACAAGGGAAAACGCAAGCGCAAAGAGAAAGCAGGTAGCTTGCAGTGGGCTTACATGGCGA
TAGCTAGACTGGGCGGTTTTATGGACAGCAAGCGAACCGGAATTGCCAGCTGGGGCGCCCTCTGGTAAGG
TTGGGAAGCCCTGCAAAGTAAACTGGATGGCTTTCTTGCCGCCAAGGATCTGATGGCGCAGGGGATCAAG
ATTTGATCAAGAGACAGGATGAGGATCGTTTCGCATGATTGAACAAGATGGATTGCACGCAGGTTCTCCG
GCCGCTTGGGTGGAGAGGCTATTCGGCTATGACTGGGCACAACAGACAATCGGCTGCTCTGATGCCGCCG
TGTTCCGGCTGTCAGCGCAGGGGCGCCCGGTTCTTTTTGTCAAGACCGACCTGTCCGGTGCCCTGAATGA
ACTACAGGACGAGGCAGCGCGGCTATCGTGGCTGGCCACGACGGGCGTTCCTTGCGCAGCTGTGCTCGAC
GTTGTCACTGAAGCGGGAAGGGACTGGCTGCTATTGGGCGAAGTGCCGGGGCAGGATCTCCTGTCATCTC
ACCTTGCTCCTGCCGAGAAAGTATCCATCATGGCTGATGCAATGCGGCGGCTGCATACGCTTGATCCGGC
TACCTGCCCATTCGACCACCAAGCGAAACATCGCATCGAGCGAGCACGTACTCGGATGGAAGCCGGTCTT
GTCGATCAGGATGATCTGGACGAAGAGCATCAGGGGCTCGCGCCAGCCGAACTGTTCGCCAGGCTCAAGG
CGCGCATGCCCGACGGCGAGGATCTCGTCGTGACCCATGGCGATGCCTGCTTGCCGAATATCATGGTGGA
AAATGGCCGCTTTTCTGGATTCATCGACTGTGGCCGGCTGGGTGTGGCGGACCGCTATCAGGACATAGCG
TTGGCTACCCGTGATATTGCTGAAGAGCTTGGCGGCGAATGGGCTGACCGCTTCCTCGTGCTTTACGGTA
TCGCCGCTCCCGATTCGCAGCGCATCGCCTTCTATCGCCTTCTTGACGAGTTCTTCTGAGCGGGACTCTG
GGGTTCGAAATGACCGACCAAGCGACGCCCAACCTGCCATCACGAGATTTCGATTCCACCGCCGCCTTCT
ATGAAAGGTTGGACTAGAGAATTCATCCTGAACTTATCTAGATTCGGCGAGAGGAAGGGAGAGAACCAAT
GAGCGATCATGCCGTCAACACGCCGGTCCATGCCGCCAGGGCCCACGGGCACCGAGCACCACGTGCCGAG
TTCTACGTCTACTTCGCCGTCATTCTGCTGGGCGCCTTCCCGGTGGCCTTCGTGAGCTGGATCGTCTCGA
CGATCCGCCACCGCAGGCTTCCCAAGCGCGGCCCCTTCGCGTCCGCCTGGTTCGATGCCAAGGCGATCAC
GCCGCTGATTTTCCGCGCCTGACCGCAGGTCAGGTTGCGACACGCCATTCGTCGTCTCCCCAAGGGGCGG
CGGATTAATCGGGAGGGCATGGTGCCTTACCGTAACCCACGCCACCAGCATGTGGCGTCAGTCTTACGAT
CCGGAGGATAGCA
