>Addgene plasmid #50962 | pBBRBB-Ppuf843-1200-DsRed | addgene partial sequence | sequence record 79139 | Neo-F 5'-CGTTGGCTACCCGTGATATT-3'
GCTTCCTCGTGCTTTACGGTATCGCCGCTCCCGATTCGCAGCGCATCGCCTTCTATCGCCTTCTTGACGA
GTTCTTCTGAGCGGGACTCTGGGGTTCGAAATGACCGACCAAGCGACGCCCAACCTGCCATCACGAGATT
TCGATTCCACCGCCGCCTTCTATGAAAGGTTGGACTAGAGAATTCATCCTGAACTTATCTAGATTCGGCG
AGAGGAAGGGAGAGAACCAATGAGCGATCATGCCGTCAACACGCCGGTCCATGCCGCCAGGGCCCACGGG
CACCGAGCACCACGTGCCGAGTTCTACGTCTACTTCGCCGTCATTCTGCTGGGCGCCTTCCCGGTGGCCT
TCGTGAGCTGGATCGTCTCGACGATCCGCCACCGCAGGCTTCCCAAGCGCGGCCCCTTCGCGTCCGCCTG
GTTCGATGCCAAGGCGATCACGCCGCTGATTTTCCGCGCCTGACCGCAGGTCAGGTTGCGACACGCCATT
CGTCGTCTCCCCAAGGGGCGGCGGATTAATCGGGAGGGCATGGTGCCTTACCGTAACCCACGCCACCAGC
ATGTGGCGTCAGTCTTACGATCCGGAGGATAGCAGATCTATGGATAGCACTGAGAACGTCATCAAGCCCT
TCATGCGCTTCAAGGTGCACATGGAGGGCTCCGTGAACGGCCACGAGTTCGAGATCGAGGGCGAGGGCGA
GGGCAAGCCCTACGAGGGCACCCAGACCGCCAAGCTGCAGGTGACCAAGGGCGGCCCCCTGCCCTTCGCC
TGGGACATCCTGTCCCCCCAGTTCCAGTACGGCTC
